>Addgene plasmid #244539 | R919-X76-566 | addgene full sequence | sequence record 488754 | Addgene NGS Result
TTAATACGACTCACTATAGGGGAATTGTGAGCGGATAACAATTCCCCTCTAGAAATAATTTTGTTTAACT
TTAAGAAGGAGATATACATATGAGATCCCATCACCATCACCATCACGGCAAAATCGAAGAAGGTAAACTG
GTAATCTGGATTAACGGCGATAAAGGCTATAACGGTCTCGCTGAAGTCGGTAAGAAATTCGAGAAAGATA
CCGGAATTAAAGTCACCGTTGAGCATCCGGATAAACTGGAAGAGAAATTCCCACAGGTTGCGGCAACTGG
CGATGGCCCTGACATTATCTTCTGGGCACACGACCGCTTTGGTGGCTACGCTCAATCTGGCCTGTTGGCT
GAAATCACCCCGGACAAAGCGTTCCAGGACAAGCTGTATCCGTTTACCTGGGATGCCGTACGTTACAACG
GCAAGCTGATTGCTTACCCGATCGCTGTTGAAGCGTTATCGCTGATTTATAACAAAGATCTGCTGCCGAA
CCCGCCAAAAACCTGGGAAGAGATCCCGGCGCTGGATAAAGAACTGAAAGCGAAAGGTAAGAGCGCGCTG
ATGTTCAACCTGCAAGAACCGTACTTCACCTGGCCGCTGATTGCTGCTGACGGGGGTTATGCGTTCAAGT
ATGAAAACGGCAAGTACGACATTAAAGACGTGGGCGTGGATAACGCTGGCGCGAAAGCGGGTCTGACCTT
CCTGGTTGACCTGATTAAAAACAAACACATGAATGCAGACACCGATTACTCCATCGCAGAAGCTGCCTTT
AATAAAGGCGAAACAGCGATGACCATCAACGGCCCGTGGGCATGGTCCAACATCGACACCAGCAAAGTGA
ATTATGGTGTAACGGTACTGCCGACCTTCAAGGGTCAACCATCCAAACCGTTCGTTGGCGTGCTGAGCGC
AGGTATTAACGCCGCCAGTCCGAACAAAGAGCTGGCAAAAGAGTTCCTCGAAAACTATCTGCTGACTGAT
GAAGGTCTGGAAGCGGTTAATAAAGACAAACCGCTGGGTGCCGTAGCGCTGAAGTCTTACGAGGAAGAGT
TGGCGAAAGATCCACGTATTGCCGCCACCATGGAAAACGCCCAGAAAGGTGAAATCATGCCGAACATCCC
GCAGATGTCCGCTTTCTGGTATGCCGTGCGTACTGCGGTGATCAACGCCGCCAGCGGTCGTCAGACTGTC
GATGAAGCCCTGAAAGACGCGCAGACTAATTCGGGATCTGATATCACAAGTTTGTACAAAAAAGTTGGCG
AAAACCTGTACTTCCAAGGCATGACTGAGTACAAACTGGTGGTGGTTGGAGCAGGTAGTGTTGGGAAAAG
CGCACTGACAATCCAGCTAATCCAGAACCACTTTGTAGATGAATATGATCCCACCATAGAGGATTCTTAC
AGAAAACAAGTGGTTATAGATGGTGAAACCTGTTTGTTGGACATACTGGATACAGCTGGACAAGAAGAGT
ACAGTGCCATGAGAGACCAATACATGAGGACAGGCGAAGGCTTCCTCTGTGTATTTGCCATCAATAATAG
CAAGTCATTTGCGGATATTAACCTCTACAGGGAGCAGATTAAGCGAGTAAAAGACTCGGATGATGTACCT
ATGGTGCTAGTGGGAAACAAGTGTGATTTGCCAACAAGGACAGTTGATACAAAACAAGCCCACGAACTGG
CCAAGAGTTACGGGATTCCATTCATTGAAACCTCAGCCAAGACCAGACAGGGTGTTGAAGATGCTTTTTA
CACACTGGTAAGAGAAATACGCCAGTACCGAATGAAATAATCAACTTTCTTGTACAAAGTGGTGATATCG
CTAGCTAGATAGCTAGAAGCTTGCGGCCGCACAGCTGTATACACGTGCAAGCCAGCCAGAACTCGCTCCT
GAAGACCCAGAGGATCTCGAGCACCACCACCACCACCACTAATGTTAATTAAGTTGGGCGTTCCTAGGCT
GATAAAACAGAATTTGCCTGGCGGCAGTAGCGCGGTGGTCCCACCTGACCCCATGCCGAACTCAGAAGTG
AAACGCCGTAGCGCCGATGGTAGTGTGGGGTCTCCCCATGCGAGAGTAGGGAACTGCCAGGCATCAAATA
AAACGAAAGGCTCAGTCGAAAGACTGGGCCTTTCGTTTTATCTGTTGTTTGTCGGTGAACGCTCTCCTGA
GTAGGACAAATCCGCCGGGAGCGGATTTGAACGTTGCGAAGCAACGGCCCGGAGGGTGGCGGGCAGGACG
CCCGCCATAAACTGCCAGGCATCAAATTAAGCAGAAGGCCATCCTGACGGATGGCCTTTTTGCGTTTCTA
CAAACTCTTTTGTTTATTTTTCTAAATACATTCAAATATGTATCCGCTGAGCAATAACTAGCATAACCCC
TTGGGGCCTCTAAACGGGTCTTGAGGGGTTTTTTGCTGAAAGGAGGAACTATATCCGGATTGGCGAATGG
G
[124 nt withheld, positions 2452-2575]
C
[91 nt withheld, positions 2577-2667]
A
[49 nt withheld, positions 2669-2717]
CCTTTGACGTTGGAGTCCACGTTCTTT
[37 nt withheld, positions 2745-2781]
ACCCTATCTCGGTCTATTCTTTTGATTTATAAGGGATTTTGCCGATTTCGGCCTATTGGTTAAAAAATGA
GCTGATTTAACAAAAATTTAACGCGAATTTTAACAAAATATTAACGTTTACAATTTCTGGCGGCACGATG
GCATGAGATTATCAAAAAGGATCTTCACCTAGATCCTTTTAAATTAAAAATGAAGTTTTAAATCAATCTA
AAGTATATATGAGTAAACTTGGTCTGACAGTTACCAATGCTTAATCAGTGAGGCACCTATCTCAGCGATC
TGTCTATTTCGTTCATCCATAGTTGCCTGACTCCCCGTCGTGTAGATAACTACGATACGGGAGGGCTTAC
CATCTGGCCCCAGTGCTGCAATGATACCGCGAGACCCACGCTCACCGGCTCCAGATTTATCAGCAATAAA
CCAGCCAGCCGGAAGGGCCGAGCGCAGAAGTGGTCCTGCAACTTTATCCGCCTCCATCCAGTCTATTAAT
TGTTGCCGGGAAGCTAGAGTAAGTAGTTCGCCAGTTAATAGTTTGCGCAACGTTGTTGCCATTGCTACAG
GCATCGTGGTGTCACGCTCGTCGTTTGGTATGGCTTCATTCAGCTCCGGTTCCCAACGATCAAGGCGAGT
TACATGATCCCCCATGTTGTGCAAAAAAGCGGTTAGCTCCTTCGGTCCTCCGATCGTTGTCAGAAGTAAG
TTGGCCGCAGTGTTATCACTCATGGTTATGGCAGCACTGCATAATTCTCTTACTGTCATGCCATCCGTAA
GATGCTTTTCTGTGACTGGTGAGTACTCAACCAAGTCATTCTGAGAATAGTGTATGCGGCGACCGAGTTG
CTCTTGCCCGGCGTCAATACGGGATAATACCGCGCCACATAGCAGAACTTTAAAAGTGCTCATCATTGGA
AAACGTTCTTCGGGGCGAAAACTCTCAAGGATCTTACCGCTGTTGAGATCCAGTTCGATGTAACCCACTC
GTGCACCCAACTGATCTTCAGCATCTTTTACTTTCACCAGCGTTTCTGGGTGAGCAAAAACAGGAAGGCA
AAATGCCGCAAAAAAGGGAATAAGGGCGACACGGAAATGTTGAATACTCATACTCTTCCTTTTTCAATCA
TGATTGAAGCATTTATCAGGGTTATTGTCTCATGAGCGGATACATATTTGAATGTATTTAGAAAAATAAA
CAAATAGGTCATGACCAAAATCCCTTAACGTGAGTTTTCGTTCCACTGAGCGTCAGACCCCGTAGAAAAG
ATCAAAGGATCTTCTTGAGATCCTTTTTTTCTGCGCGTAATCTGCTGCTTGCAAACAAAAAAACCACCGC
TACCAGCGGTGGTTTGTTTGCCGGATCAAGAGCTACCAACTCTTTTTCCGAAGGTAACTGGCTTCAGCAG
AGCGCAGATACCAAATACTGTCCTTCTAGTGTAGCCGTAGTTAGGCCACCACTTCAAGAACTCTGTAGCA
CCGCCTACATACCTCGCTCTGCTAATCCTGTTACCAGTGGCTGCTGCCAGTGGCGATAAGTCGTGTCTTA
CCGGGTTGGACTCAAGACGATAGTTACCGGATAAGGCGCAGCGGTCGGGCTGAACGGGGGGTTCGTGCAC
ACAGCCCAGCTTGGAGCGAACGACCTACACCGAACTGAGATACCTACAGCGTGAGCTATGAGAAAGCGCC
ACGCTTCCCGAAGGGAGAAAGGCGGACAGGTATCCGGTAAGCGGCAGGGTCGGAACAGGAGAGCGCACGA
GGGAGCTTCCAGGGGGAAACGCCTGGTATCTTTATAGTCCTGTCGGGTTTCGCCACCTCTGACTTGAGCG
TCGATTTTTGTGATGCTCGTCAGGGGGGCGGAGCCTATGGAAAAACGCCAGCAACGCGGCCTTTTTACGG
TTCCTGGCCTTTTGCTGGCCTTTTGCTCACATGTTCTTTCCTGCGTTATCCCCTGATTCTGTGGATAACC
GTATTACCGCCTTTGAGTGAGCTGATACCGCTCGCCGCAGCCGAACGACCGAGCGCAGCGAGTCAGTGAG
CGAGGAAGCGGAAGAGCGCCTGATGCGGTATTTTCTCCTTACGCATCTGTGCGGTATTTCACACCGCAAT
GGTGCACTCTCAGTACAATCTGCTCTGATGCCGCATAGTTAAGCCAGTATACACTCCGCTATCGCTACGT
GACTGGGTCATGGCTGCGCCCCGACACCCGCCAACACCCGCTGACGCGCCCTGACGGGCTTGTCTGCTCC
CGGCATCCGCTTACAGACAAGCTGTGACCGTCTCCGGGAGCTGCATGTGTCAGAGGTTTTCACCGTCATC
ACCGAAACGCGCGAGGCAGCTGCGGTAAAGCTCATCAGCGTGGTCGTGAAGCGATTCACAGATGTCTGCC
TGTTCATCCGCGTCCAGCTCGTTGAGTTTCTCCAGAAGCGTTAATGTCTGGCTTCTGATAAAGCGGGCCA
TGTTAAGGGCGGTTTTTTCCTGTTTGGTCACTGATGCCTCCGTGTAAGGGGGATTTCTGTTCATGGGGGT
AATGATACCGATGAAACGAGAGAGGATGCTCACGATACGGGTTACTGATGATGAACATGCCCGGTTACTG
GAACGTTGTGAGGGTAAACAACTGGCGGTATGGATGCGGCGGGACCAGAGAAAAATCACTCAGGGTCAAT
GCCAGCGCTTCGTTAATACAGATGTAGGTGTTCCACAGGGTAGCCAGCAGCATCCTGCGATGCAGATCCG
GAACATAATGGTGCAGGGCGCTGACTTCCGCGTTTCCAGACTTTACGAAACACGGAAACCGAAGACCATT
CATGTTGTTGCTCAGGTCGCAGACGTTTTGCAGCAGCAGTCGCTTCACGTTCGCTCGCGTATCGGTGATT
CATTCTGCTAACCAGTAAGGCAACCCCGCCAGCCTAGCCGGGTCCTCAACGACAGGAGCACGATCATGCT
AGTCATGCCCCGCGCCCACCGGAAGGAGCTGACTGGGTTGAAGGCTCTCAAGGGCATCGGTCGAGATCCC
GGTGCCTAATGAGTGAGCTAACTTACATTAATTGCGTTGCGCTCACTGCCCGCTTTCCAGTCGGGAAACC
TGTCGTGCCAGCTGCATTAATGAATCGGCCAACGCGCGGGGAGAGGCGGTTTGCGTATTGGGCGCCAGGG
TGGTTTTTCTTTTCACCAGTGAGACGGGCAACAGCTGATTGCCCTTCACCGCCTGGCCCTGAGAGAGTTG
CAGCAAGCGGTCCACGCTGGTTTGCCCCAGCAGGCGAAAATCCTGTTTGATGGTGGTTAACGGCGGGATA
TAACATGAGCTGTCTTCGGTATCGTCGTATCCCACTACCGAGATGTCCGCACCAACGCGCAGCCCGGACT
CGGTAATGGCGCGCATTGCGCCCAGCGCCATCTGATCGTTGGCAACCAGCATCGCAGTGGGAACGATGCC
CTCATTCAGCATTTGCATGGTTTGTTGAAAACCGGACATGGCACTCCAGTCGCCTTCCCGTTCCGCTATC
GGCTGAATTTGATTGCGAGTGAGATATTTATGCCAGCCAGCCAGACGCAGACGCGCCGAGACAGAACTTA
ATGGGCCCGCTAACAGCGCGATTTGCTGGTGACCCAATGCGACCAGATGCTCCACGCCCAGTCGCGTACC
GTCTTCATGGGAGAAAATAATACTGTTGATGGGTGTCTGGTCAGAGACATCAAGAAATAACGCCGGAACA
TTAGTGCAGGCAGCTTCCACAGCAATGGCATCCTGGTCATCCAGCGGATAGTTAATGATCAGCCCACTGA
CGCGTTGCGCGAGAAGATTGTGCACCGCCGCTTTACAGGCTTCGACGCCGCTTCGTTCTACCATCGACAC
CACCACGCTGGCACCCAGTTGATCGGCGCGAGATTTAATCGCCGCGACAATTTGCGACGGCGCGTGCAGG
GCCAGACTGGAGGTGGCAACGCCAATCAGCAACGACTGTTTGCCCGCCAGTTGTTGTGCCACGCGGTTGG
GAATGTAATTCAGCTCCGCCATCGCCGCTTCCACTTTTTCCCGCGTTTTCGCAGAAACGTGGCTGGCCTG
GTTCACCACGCGGGAAACGGTCTGATAAGAGACACCGGCATACTCTGCGACATCGTATAACGTTACTGGT
TTCACATTCACCACCCTGAATTGACTCTCTTCCGGGCGCTATCATGCCATACCGCGAAAGGTTTTGCGCC
ATTCGATGGTGTCCGGGATCTCGACGCTCTCCCTTATGCGACTCCTGCATTAGGAAGCAGCCCAGTAGTA
GGTTGAGGCCGTTGAGCACCGCCGCCGCAAGGAATGGTGCATGCAAGGAGATGGCGCCCAACAGTCCCCC
GGCCACGGGGCCTGCCACCATACCCACGCCGAAACAAGCGCTCATGAGCCCGAAGTGGCGAGCCCGATCT
TCCCCATCGGTGATGTCGGCGATATAGGCGCCAGCAACCGCACCTGTGGCGCCGGTGATGCCGGCCACGA
TGCGTCCGGCGTAGAGGATCGAGATCGATCTCGATCCCGCGAAA
Features (pLannotate 1.2.2; 27 found; start..end, strand, type, name):
      2..20      +  promoter       T7 promoter: promoter for bacteriophage T7 RNA polymerase
     21..45      +  protein_bind   lac operator: The lac repressor binds to the lac operator to inhibit transcription in E. coli. This inhibition can be relieved by adding lactose or isopropyl-β-D-thiogalactopyranoside (IPTG). lac repressor encoded by lacI
     60..82      +  RBS            RBS: efficient ribosome binding site from bacteriophage T7 gene 10 (Olins and Rangwala, 1989)
     99..116     +  CDS            7xHis (fragment): 6xHis affinity tag
    120..1217    +  CDS            MBP: maltose binding protein from E. coli; malE (mutated); This version of the gene does not encode a signal sequence, so MBP will remain in the cytosol.
   1237..1254    +  protein_bind   attB1 (fragment): mutant version of attB; core recombination site for the Gateway® BP reaction BP Clonase™
   1260..1276    +  CDS            TEV site (fragment): tobacco etch virus (TEV) protease recognition and cleavage site
   1281..1787    +  CDS            NRAS (fragment): RASN_HUMAN - Also known as HRAS1. Experimental evidence at protein level: Swiss-Prot protein existence level 1. Ras proteins bind GDP/GTP and possess intrinsic GTPase activity. From Homo sapiens (Human).
   1795..1812    -  protein_bind   attB2 (fragment): mutant version of attB; core recombination site for the Gateway® BP reaction BP Clonase™
   1912..1929    +  CDS            9xHis (fragment): 9xHis affinity tag
   1976..2091    +  ncRNA          5S rRNA: Accession: RF00001 - 5S ribosomal RNA
   2095..2181    +  terminator     rrnB T1 terminator: Escherichia coli rrnB; transcription terminator T1 from the E. coli rrnB gene
   2273..2300    +  terminator     rrnB T2 terminator: transcription terminator T2 from the E. coli rrnB gene
   2319..2358    +  promoter       AmpR promoter (fragment): bla
   2368..2415    +  terminator     T7 terminator: transcription terminator for bacteriophage T7 RNA polymerase
   2452..2907    +  rep_origin     f1 ori (sequence partly withheld): f1 bacteriophage origin of replication; arrow indicates direction of (+) strand synthesis
   3022..3882    -  CDS            AmpR: β-lactamase; bla; confers resistance to ampicillin, carbenicillin, and related antibiotics
   3883..3975    -  promoter       AmpR promoter: bla
   4056..4644    +  rep_origin     ori: high-copy-number ColE1/pMB1/pBR322/pUC origin of replication
   4830..4969    -  misc_feature   bom: basis of mobility region from pBR322
   5071..5262    -  CDS            rop: Rop protein, which maintains plasmids at low copy number; rop
   5279..5659    +  CDS            YPB1_ECOLX: Protein predicted: Swiss-Prot protein existence level 4. From Escherichia coli.
   5721..5785    -  CDS            TcR (fragment): tetracycline efflux protein; tet; confers resistance to tetracycline
   5800..5821    -  protein_bind   CAP binding site: CAP binding activates transcription in the presence of cAMP. E. coli catabolite activator protein
   5834..6916    -  CDS            lacI: lac repressor; lacI; The lac repressor binds to the lac operator to inhibit transcription in E. coli. This inhibition can be relieved by adding lactose or isopropyl-β-D-thiogalactopyranoside (IPTG).
   6917..6994    -  promoter       lacI promoter: lacI
   7002..7281    -  CDS            TcR (fragment): tetracycline efflux protein; tet; confers resistance to tetracycline
