[The description below was written by a language model from this plasmid's Addgene catalogue record and pLannotate feature annotations shown in this document.]
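Description:
R919-X76-566 is a bacterial expression plasmid built on the pDest-566 Gateway destination backbone for producing a truncated, mutant form of human NRAS in E. coli. The sequenced record is about 7.3 kb. It is maintained through a ColE1/pMB1-type origin and selected with ampicillin via the β-lactamase gene. The catalogue lists it as high copy, although the annotation also detects the pBR322-derived rop gene and bom region, which are normally associated with copy-number control and mobilisation. An f1 origin is present, and short tetracycline-resistance fragments appear to be non-functional backbone remnants.

Expression is driven by a T7 promoter followed by a lac operator and the phage T7 gene 10 ribosome binding site. A plasmid-borne lacI gene supplies repressor, so transcription is expected to be IPTG-inducible in a host that provides T7 RNA polymerase. The open reading frame begins with a His6 tag and a signal-sequence-free (cytosolic) maltose binding protein. It then runs through the attB1 site left by Gateway recombination and a TEV protease recognition site, and ends with NRAS residues 1–169 carrying the G13S substitution. attB2 lies downstream of the insert, followed by rrnB T1/T2 and T7 terminators. A further His-tag fragment is annotated past attB2, but the record does not describe a C-terminal tag, so it is probably untranslated backbone sequence.

The His6-MBP fusion supports solubility and affinity purification, and TEV cleavage allows the tags to be removed to release the NRAS G-domain. Beyond bacterial protein expression, the record does not state a specific downstream application.
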