Addgene plasmid #244539: R919-X76-566
Purpose: Bacterial protein expression of His6-MBP-tev-Hs.NRAS(1-169) G13S
Depositing lab: Dominic Esposito. Depositing organization: Frederick National Laboratory.
Backbone
  Vector backbone: pDest-566
  Backbone size w/o insert (bp): 6800
  Vector type: Bacterial Expression
Growth in bacteria
  Bacterial resistance: Ampicillin, 100 μg/mL
  Growth temperature: 37°C
  Growth strain: DH5alpha
  Copy number: High Copy
Gene/Insert
  Gene/Insert name: His6-MBP-tev-Hs.NRAS(1-169) G13S
  Species: H. sapiens (human)
  Entrez Gene: NRAS (a.k.a. ALPS4, CMNS, KRAS, N-ras, NCMS, NRAS1, NS6)
  Tag / fusion protein: His6-MBP (N terminal on insert)
  Cloning method: Gateway Cloning
Terms and licenses: Academic/Nonprofit Terms; Industry Terms: Not Available to Industry
How to cite: R919-X76-566 was a gift from Dominic Esposito (Addgene plasmid # 244539 ; http://n2t.net/addgene:244539 ; RRID:Addgene_244539)
